Addgene plasmid #80822: pScarlessHD-2xHA-DsRed
Purpose: Vector containing a cassette for scarless insertion of 2xHA and marked by the visible marker 3xP3-DsRed flanked by piggyBac termini.
Depositing lab: Kate O'Connor-Giles. Depositing organization: University of Wisconsin, Madison.
Backbone
  Vector backbone: pCR™4-TOPO
  Backbone manufacturer: Invitrogen
  Backbone size w/o insert (bp): 3956
  Total vector size (bp): 5793
  Vector type: Unspecified
Growth in bacteria
  Bacterial resistance: Ampicillin and Kanamycin, 100 & 50 μg/mL
  Growth temperature: 37°C
  Growth strain: DH5alpha
  Copy number: High Copy
Gene/Insert
  Gene/Insert name: 2xHA-piggyBac-DsRed (alt name: Linker-2xHA-pBac-DsRed-Linker)
  Species: Synthetic
  Insert size (bp): 1837
  Tag / fusion protein: 2xHA
  Cloning method: Gibson Cloning
  Sequencing primers: 5′ T7; 3′ T3
Resource information
  A portion of this plasmid was derived from a plasmid made by: Some sequences were synthesized by DNA 2.0
Terms and licenses: Academic/Nonprofit Terms; Industry Terms: Not Available to Industry
How to cite: pScarlessHD-2xHA-DsRed was a gift from Kate O'Connor-Giles (Addgene plasmid # 80822 ; http://n2t.net/addgene:80822 ; RRID:Addgene_80822)
