[The description below was written by a language model from this plasmid's Addgene catalogue record and pLannotate feature annotations shown in this document.]
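Description:
pScarlessHD-2xHA-DsRed is a bacterial cloning plasmid of about 5.8 kb, built on the Invitrogen pCR4-TOPO backbone. It serves as a source of a donor cassette for scarless genome editing rather than as an expression vector. It replicates at high copy in E. coli from a ColE1/pUC-type origin and carries both a β-lactamase gene (ampicillin) and the Tn5 aminoglycoside phosphotransferase gene (kanamycin). Backbone remnants are also annotated: the lac promoter/operator region, lacZα and ccdB fragments, and T7 and T3 promoters that flank the insert and provide sequencing primer sites.

The roughly 1.8 kb synthetic insert, assembled by Gibson cloning, is described as linker-2xHA-piggyBac-DsRed-linker. The feature table detects a short HA epitope match just downstream of the T7 site, consistent with the 2xHA tag. This is followed by an hsp70 minimal promoter fragment, a DsRed-Express coding sequence and an SV40 polyadenylation signal. According to the catalogue entry, the reporter is the 3xP3-DsRed visible marker, but the 3xP3 element and the piggyBac termini that flank the marker were not annotated by the automated tool. 3xP3 is a Pax6-responsive artificial enhancer that, with a basal promoter, drives eye fluorescence in insects.

In the intended design, the cassette is joined to homology arms to make a homology-directed repair donor, so that the 2xHA tag is placed in frame in a target gene while DsRed marks successful integrants. piggyBac transposase excises precisely at its TTAA target site, so the marker can later be removed, leaving only the tag and linker with no extraneous sequence. The record does not name the target organism, although the hsp70 and 3xP3 components point to Drosophila or other insects.
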