Features (pLannotate 1.2.2; 20 found; start..end, strand, type, name):
    182..770     -  rep_origin     ori: high-copy-number ColE1/pMB1/pBR322/pUC origin of replication
    841..893     +  promoter       AmpR promoter (fragment): bla
    894..1754    +  CDS            AmpR: β-lactamase; bla; confers resistance to ampicillin, carbenicillin, and related antibiotics
   1847..1906    -  promoter       AmpR promoter (fragment): bla
   1933..1983    +  misc_feature   bom (fragment): basis of mobility region from pBR322
   2004..2798    -  CDS            NeoR/KanR: aminoglycoside phosphotransferase from Tn5; aph(3')-II (or nptII); confers resistance to neomycin, kanamycin, and G418 (Geneticin®)
   2830..3099    -  CDS            tnpA (fragment): TN5P_ECOLX - Also known as tnp. Experimental evidence at protein level: Swiss-Prot protein existence level 1. Mediates transposition of transposon Tn5 by a 'cut and paste' mechanism. First, the monomeric transposase binds the 19 bp inverted DNA repeats flanking the transposon. Then, dimerization of the DNA- bound transposase creates a synaptic DNA complex. After nicking of the first DNA strand, excision of the transposon proceeds through a series of intermediates. The transposase then mediates the insertion of the transposon at a new site by strand transfer. The activity of the wild- type tran
   3147..3450    -  CDS            ccdB (fragment): CcdB, a bacterial toxin that poisons DNA gyrase; ccdB; Plasmids containing the ccdB gene cannot be propagated in standard E. coli strains.
   3460..3607    -  CDS            lacZα (fragment): LacZα fragment of β-galactosidase; lacZ fragment
   3610..3628    +  promoter       T7 promoter: promoter for bacteriophage T7 RNA polymerase
   3702..3728    +  CDS            3xHA (fragment): three tandem HA epitope tags
   4083..4205    +  promoter       hsp70 promoter (fragment): Drosophila melanogaster hsp70Bb promoter
   4227..4901    +  CDS            DsRed-Express: DsRed-Express is a basic (constitutively fluorescent) orange fluorescent protein published in 2002, derived from Discosoma sp.. It is reported to be a rapidly-maturing tetramer with low acid sensitivity.
   4919..5002    +  CDS            large T antigen (fragment): large T antigen from SV40 (simian virus 40)
   5025..5146    +  polyA_signal   SV40 poly(A) signal: SV40 polyadenylation signal
   5534..5552    -  promoter       T3 promoter: promoter for bacteriophage T3 RNA polymerase
   5597..5613    -  protein_bind   lac operator: The lac repressor binds to the lac operator to inhibit transcription in E. coli. This inhibition can be relieved by adding lactose or isopropyl-β-D-thiogalactopyranoside (IPTG). lac repressor encoded by lacI
   5621..5651    -  promoter       lac promoter: promoter for the E. coli lac operon
   5666..5687    -  protein_bind   CAP binding site: CAP binding activates transcription in the presence of cAMP. E. coli catabolite activator protein
   5700..5792    -  CDS            lacI (fragment): lac repressor; lacI; The lac repressor binds to the lac operator to inhibit transcription in E. coli. This inhibition can be relieved by adding lactose or isopropyl-β-D-thiogalactopyranoside (IPTG).
>Addgene plasmid #80822 | pScarlessHD-2xHA-DsRed | depositor full sequence | sequence record 152787 | pScarlessHD-2xHA-DsRed sequence 5793 bps
CTTCCGCTTCCTCGCTCACTGACTCGCTGCGCTCGGTCGTTCGGCTGCGGCGAGCGGTATCAGCTCACTC
AAAGGCGGTAATACGGTTATCCACAGAATCAGGGGATAACGCAGGAAAGAACATGTGAGCAAAAGGCCAG
CAAAAGGCCAGGAACCGTAAAAAGGCCGCGTTGCTGGCGTTTTTCCATAGGCTCCGCCCCCCTGACGAGC
ATCACAAAAATCGACGCTCAAGTCAGAGGTGGCGAAACCCGACAGGACTATAAAGATACCAGGCGTTTCC
CCCTGGAAGCTCCCTCGTGCGCTCTCCTGTTCCGACCCTGCCGCTTACCGGATACCTGTCCGCCTTTCTC
CCTTCGGGAAGCGTGGCGCTTTCTCATAGCTCACGCTGTAGGTATCTCAGTTCGGTGTAGGTCGTTCGCT
CCAAGCTGGGCTGTGTGCACGAACCCCCCGTTCAGCCCGACCGCTGCGCCTTATCCGGTAACTATCGTCT
TGAGTCCAACCCGGTAAGACACGACTTATCGCCACTGGCAGCAGCCACTGGTAACAGGATTAGCAGAGCG
AGGTATGTAGGCGGTGCTACAGAGTTCTTGAAGTGGTGGCCTAACTACGGCTACACTAGAAGAACAGTAT
TTGGTATCTGCGCTCTGCTGAAGCCAGTTACCTTCGGAAAAAGAGTTGGTAGCTCTTGATCCGGCAAACA
AACCACCGCTGGTAGCGGTGGTTTTTTTGTTTGCAAGCAGCAGATTACGCGCAGAAAAAAAGGATCTCAA
GAAGATCCTTTGATCTTTTCTACGGGGTCTGACGCTCAGTGGAACGAAAACTCACGTTAAGGGATTTTGG
TCATGAGACAATAACCCTGATAAATGCTTCAATAATATTGAAAAAGGAAGAGTATGAGTATTCAACATTT
CCGTGTCGCCCTTATTCCCTTTTTTGCGGCATTTTGCCTTCCTGTTTTTGCTCACCCAGAAACGCTGGTG
AAAGTAAAAGATGCTGAAGATCAGTTGGGTGCACGAGTGGGTTACATCGAACTGGATCTCAACAGCGGTA
AGATCCTTGAGAGTTTTCGCCCCGAAGAACGTTTTCCAATGATGAGCACTTTTAAAGTTCTGCTATGTGG
CGCGGTATTATCCCGTATTGACGCCGGGCAAGAGCAACTCGGTCGCCGCATACACTATTCTCAGAATGAC
TTGGTTGAGTACTCACCAGTCACAGAAAAGCATCTTACGGATGGCATGACAGTAAGAGAATTATGCAGTG
CTGCCATAACCATGAGTGATAACACTGCGGCCAACTTACTTCTGACAACGATCGGAGGACCGAAGGAGCT
AACCGCTTTTTTGCACAACATGGGGGATCATGTAACTCGCCTTGATCGTTGGGAACCGGAGCTGAATGAA
GCCATACCAAACGACGAGCGTGACACCACGATGCCTGTAGCAATGGCAACAACGTTGCGCAAACTATTAA
CTGGCGAACTACTTACTCTAGCTTCCCGGCAACAATTAATAGACTGGATGGAGGCGGATAAAGTTGCAGG
ACCACTTCTGCGCTCGGCCCTTCCGGCTGGCTGGTTTATTGCTGATAAATCTGGAGCCGGTGAGCGTGGG
TCTCGCGGTATCATTGCAGCACTGGGGCCAGATGGTAAGCCCTCCCGTATCGTAGTTATCTACACGACGG
GGAGTCAGGCAACTATGGATGAACGAAATAGACAGATCGCTGAGATAGGTGCCTCACTGATTAAGCATTG
GTAACTGTCAGACCAAGTTTACTCATATATACTTTAGATTGATTTAAAACTTCATTTTTAATTTAAAAGG
ATCTAGGTGAAGATCCTTTTTGATAATCTCATGAGCGGATACATATTTGAATGTATTTAGAAAAATAAAC
AAATAGGGGTTCCGCGCACATTTCCCCGAAAAGTGCCACCTGATGCGGTGTGAAATACCGCACAGATGCG
TAAGGAGAAAATACCGCATCAGGAAATTGTAAGCGTTAATAATTCAGAAGAACTCGTCAAGAAGGCGATA
GAAGGCGATGCGCTGCGAATCGGGAGCGGCGATACCGTAAAGCACGAGGAAGCGGTCAGCCCATTCGCCG
CCAAGCTCTTCAGCAATATCACGGGTAGCCAACGCTATGTCCTGATAGCGGTCCGCCACACCCAGCCGGC
CACAGTCGATGAATCCAGAAAAGCGGCCATTTTCCACCATGATATTCGGCAAGCAGGCATCGCCATGGGT
CACGACGAGATCCTCGCCGTCGGGCATGCTCGCCTTGAGCCTGGCGAACAGTTCGGCTGGCGCGAGCCCC
TGATGCTCTTCGTCCAGATCATCCTGATCGACAAGACCGGCTTCCATCCGAGTACGTGCTCGCTCGATGC
GATGTTTCGCTTGGTGGTCGAATGGGCAGGTAGCCGGATCAAGCGTATGCAGCCGCCGCATTGCATCAGC
CATGATGGATACTTTCTCGGCAGGAGCAAGGTGAGATGACAGGAGATCCTGCCCCGGCACTTCGCCCAAT
AGCAGCCAGTCCCTTCCCGCTTCAGTGACAACGTCGAGCACAGCTGCGCAAGGAACGCCCGTCGTGGCCA
GCCACGATAGCCGCGCTGCCTCGTCTTGCAGTTCATTCAGGGCACCGGACAGGTCGGTCTTGACAAAAAG
AACCGGGCGCCCCTGCGCTGACAGCCGGAACACGGCGGCATCAGAGCAGCCGATTGTCTGTTGTGCCCAG
TCATAGCCGAATAGCCTCTCCACCCAAGCGGCCGGAGAACCTGCGTGCAATCCATCTTGTTCAATCATGC
GAAACGATCCTCATCCTGTCTCTTGATCAGAGCTTGATCCCCTGCGCCATCAGATCCTTGGCGGCAAGAA
AGCCATCCAGTTTACTTTGCAGGGCTTCCCAACCTTACCAGAGGGCGCCCCAGCTGGCAATTCCGGTTCG
CTTGCTGTCCATAAAACCGCCCAGTCTAGCTATCGCCATGTAAGCCCACTGCAAGCTACCTGCTTTCTCT
TTGCGCTTGCGTTTTCCCTTGTCCAGATAGCCCAGTAGCTGACATTCATCCGGGGTCAGCACCGTTTCTG
CGGACTGGCTTTCTACGTGAAAAGGATCTAGGTGAAGATCCTTTTTGATAATCTCATGCCTGACATTTAT
ATTCCCCAGAACATCAGGTTAATGGCGTTTTTGATGTCATTTTCGCGGTGGCTGAGATCAGCCACTTCTT
CCCCGATAACGGAGACCGGCACACTGGCCATATCGGTGGTCATCATGCGCCAGCTTTCATCCCCGATATG
CACCACCGGGTAAAGTTCACGGGAGACTTTATCTGACAGCAGACGTGCACTGGCCAGGGGGATCACCATC
CGTCGCCCCGGCGTGTCAATAATATCACTCTGTACATCCACAAACAGACGATAACGGCTCTCTCTTTTAT
AGGTGTAAACCTTAAACTGCCGTACGTATAGGCTGCGCAACTGTTGGGAAGGGCGATCGGTGCGGGCCTC
TTCGCTATTACGCCAGCTGGCGAAAGGGGGATGTGCTGCAAGGCGATTAAGTTGGGTAACGCCAGGGTTT
TCCCAGTCACGACGTTGTAAAACGACGGCCAGTGAATTGTAATACGACTCACTATAGGGCGAATTGAATT
TAGCGGCCGCGAATTCGCCCTTGGTGGATCTGGAGGTTCCGGCGGCTCAGGGGGTAGTATGTACCCATAC
GATGTTCCAGATTACGCTGGATATCCATATGATGTTCCAGATTATGCTATTAACCCTAGAAAGATAATCA
TATTGTGACGTACGTTAAAGATAATCATGCGTAAAATTGACGCATGTGTTTTATCGGTCTGTATATCGAG
GTTTATTTATTAATTTGAATAGATATTAAGTTTTATTATATTTACACTTACATACTAATAATAAATTCAA
CAAACAATTTATTTATGTTTATTTATTTATTAAAAAAAAACAAAAACTCAAAATTTCTTCTATAAAGTAA
CAAAACTTTTAGGATCTAATTCAATTAGAGACTAATTCAATTAGAGCTAATTCAATTAGGATCCAAGCTT
ATCGATTTCGAACCCTCGACCGCCGGAGTATAAATAGAGGCGCTTCGTCTACGGAGCGACAATTCAATTC
AAACAAGCAAAGTGAACACGTCGCTAAGCGAAAGCTAAGCAAATAAACAAGCGCAGCTGAACAAGCTAAA
CAATCGGCTCGAAGCCGGTCGCCACCATGGCCTCCTCCGAGGACGTCATCAAGGAGTTCATGCGCTTCAA
GGTGCGCATGGAGGGCTCCGTGAACGGCCACGAGTTCGAGATCGAGGGCGAGGGCGAGGGCCGCCCCTAC
GAGGGCACCCAGACCGCCAAGCTGAAGGTGACCAAGGGCGGCCCCCTGCCCTTCGCCTGGGACATCCTGT
CCCCCCAGTTCCAGTACGGCTCCAAGGTGTACGTGAAGCACCCCGCCGACATCCCCGACTACAAGAAGCT
GTCCTTCCCCGAGGGCTTCAAGTGGGAGCGCGTGATGAACTTCGAGGACGGCGGCGTGGTGACCGTGACC
CAGGACTCCTCCCTCCAGGACGGCTCCTTCATCTACAAGGTGAAGTTCATCGGCGTGAACTTCCCCTCCG
ACGGCCCCGTAATGCAGAAGAAGACTATGGGCTGGGAGGCGTCCACCGAGCGCCTGTACCCCCGCGACGG
CGTGCTGAAGGGCGAGATCCACAAGGCCCTGAAGCTGAAGGACGGCGGCCACTACCTGGTGGAGTTCAAG
TCCATCTACATGGCCAAGAAGCCCGTGCAGCTGCCCGGCTACTACTACGTGGACTCCAAGCTGGACATCA
CCTCCCACAACGAGGACTACACCATCGTGGAGCAGTACGAGCGCGCCGAGGGCCGCCACCACCTGTTCCT
GTAGCGGCCGCGACTCTAGATCATAATCAGCCATACCACATTTGTAGAGGTTTTACTTGCTTTAAAAAAC
CTCCCACACCTCCCCCTGAACCTGAAACATAAAATGAATGCAATTGTTGTTGTTAACTTGTTTATTGCAG
CTTATAATGGTTACAAATAAAGCAATAGCATCACAAATTTCACAAATAAAGCATTTTTTTCACTGCATTC
TAGTTGTGGTTTGTCCAAACTCATCAATGTATCTTAGATATCTATAACAAGAAAATATATATATAATAAG
TTATCACGTAAGTAGAACATGAAATAACAATATAATTATCGTATGAGTTAAATCTTAAAAGTCACGTAAA
AGATAATCATGCGTCATTTTGACTCACGCGGTCGTTATAGTTCAAAATCAGTGACACTTACCGCATTGAC
AAGCACGCCTCACGGGAGCTCCAAGCGGCGACTGAGATGTCCTAAATGCACAGCGACGGATTCGCGCTAT
TTAGAAAGAGAGAGCAATATTTCAAGAATGCATGCGTCAATTTTACGCAGACTATCTTTCTAGGGTTAAG
GCCGGCGGGTCGGGAGGTTCTGGTGGTTCAGGAGGTTCCAAGGGCGAATTCGTTTAAACCTGCAGGACTA
GTCCCTTTAGTGAGGGTTAATTCTGAGCTTGGCGTAATCATGGTCATAGCTGTTTCCTGTGTGAAATTGT
TATCCGCTCACAATTCCACACAACATACGAGCCGGAAGCATAAAGTGTAAAGCCTGGGGTGCCTAATGAG
TGAGCTAACTCACATTAATTGCGTTGCGCTCACTGCCCGCTTTCCAGTCGGGAAACCTGTCGTGCCAGCT
GCATTAATGAATCGGCCAACGCGCGGGGAGAGGCGGTTTGCGTATTGGGCGCT
