>Addgene plasmid #80822 | pScarlessHD-2xHA-DsRed | addgene partial sequence | sequence record 167020 | T7 5'-TAATACGACTCACTATAGGG-3'
CTGGAGGTTCCGGCGGCTCAGGGGGTAGTATGTACCCATACGATGTTCCAGATTACGCTGGATATCCATA
TGATGTTCCAGATTATGCTATTAACCCTAGAAAGATAATCATATTGTGACGTACGTTAAAGATAATCATG
CGTAAAATTGACGCATGTGTTTTATCGGTCTGTATATCGAGGTTTATTTATTAATTTGAATAGATATTAA
GTTTTATTATATTTACACTTACATACTAATAATAAATTCAACAAACAATTTATTTATGTTTATTTATTTA
TTAAAAAAAAACAAAAACTCAAAATTTCTTCTATAAAGTAACAAAACTTTTAGGATCTAATTCAATTAGA
GACTAATTCAATTAGAGCTAATTCAATTAGGATCCAAGCTTATCGATTTCGAACCCTCGACCGCCGGAGT
ATAAATAGAGGCGCTTCGTCTACGGAGCGACAATTCAATTCAAACAAGCAAAGTGAACACGTCGCTAAGC
GAAAGCTAAGCAAATAAACAAGCGCAGCTGAACAAGCTAAACAATCGGCTCGAAGCCGGTCGCCACCATG
GCCTCCTCCGAGGACGTCATCAAGGAGTTCATGCGCTTCAAGGTGCGCATGGAGGGCTCCGTGAACGGCC
ACGAGTTCGAGATCGAGGGCGAGGGCGAGGGCCGCCCCTACGAGGGCACCCAGACCGCCAAGCTGAAGGT
GACCAAGGGCGGCCCCCTGCCCTTCGCCTGGGACATCCTGTCCCCCCAGTTCCAGTACGGCTCCAAGGTG
TACGTGAAGCACCCCGCCGACATCC
