>Addgene plasmid #80822 | pScarlessHD-2xHA-DsRed | addgene partial sequence | sequence record 167021 | T3 5'-GCAATTAACCCTCACTAAAGG-3'
TCCTGAACCACCAGAACCTCCCGACCCGCCGGCCTTAACCCTAGAAAGATAGTCTGCGTAAAATTGACGC
ATGCATTCTTGAAATATTGCTCTCTCTTTCTAAATAGCGCGAATCCGTCGCTGTGCATTTAGGACATCTC
AGTCGCCGCTTGGAGCTCCCGTGAGGCGTGCTTGTCAATGCGGTAAGTGTCACTGATTTTGAACTATAAC
GACCGCGTGAGTCAAAATGACGCATGATTATCTTTTACGTGACTTTTAAGATTTAACTCATACGATAATT
ATATTGTTATTTCATGTTCTACTTACGTGATAACTTATTATATATATATTTTCTTGTTATAGATATCTAA
GATACATTGATGAGTTTGGACAAACCACAACTAGAATGCAGTGAAAAAAATGCTTTATTTGTGAAATTTG
TGATGCTATTGCTTTATTTGTAACCATTATAAGCTGCAATAAACAAGTTAACAACAACAATTGCATTCAT
TTTATGTTTCAGGTTCAGGGGGAGGTGTGGGAGGTTTTTTAAAGCAAGTAAAACCTCTACAAATGTGGTA
TGGCTGATTATGATCTAGAGTCGCGGCCGCTACAGGAACAGGTGGTGGCGGCCCTCGGCGCGCTCGTACT
GCTCCACGATGGTGTAGTCCTCGTTGTGGGAGGTGATGTCCAGCTTGGAGTCCACGTAGTAGTAGCCGGG
CAGCTGCACGGGCTTCTTGGCCATGTAGATGGACTTGAACTCCACCAGGTAGTGGCCGCCGTCCTTCAGC
TTCAGGGCCTTGTGGATCTCGCCCTTCAGCACGCCGTCGCGGGGGTACAGGCGCTCGGTGGACGCCTCCC
AGCCCATAGTCTTCTTCTGCATTACGGGGCCGTCGGAGGGGAAGTT
